Addgene plasmid #72730: pAWp7
Purpose: pFUGW-UBCp-RFP-CMVp-GFP
Depositing lab: Timothy Lu. Depositing organization: Massachusetts Institute of Technology. Publication: Massively parallel high-order combinatorial genetics in human cells. Wong AS, Choi GC, Cheng AA, Purcell O, Lu TK. Nat Biotechnol. 2015 Sep;33(9):952-61. doi: 10.1038/nbt.3326. Epub 2015 Aug 17. PubMed 26280411.
Backbone
  Vector backbone: pFUGW
  Vector type: Lentiviral
Growth in bacteria
  Bacterial resistance: Ampicillin, 100 μg/mL
  Growth temperature: 37°C
  Growth strain: Stbl3
  Copy number: Unknown
Gene/Insert
  Gene/Insert name: UBCp-RFP-CMVp-GFP
Terms and licenses: Academic/Nonprofit Terms; Industry Terms: Not Available to Industry
How to cite: pAWp7 was a gift from Timothy Lu (Addgene plasmid # 72730 ; http://n2t.net/addgene:72730 ; RRID:Addgene_72730)
