[The description below was written by a language model from this plasmid's Addgene catalogue record and pLannotate feature annotations shown in this document.]
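Description:
pAWp7 is an 11.3 kb lentiviral transfer plasmid built on the pFUGW backbone that carries two independent fluorescent reporter cassettes in tandem. In bacteria it replicates from a high-copy ColE1/pUC-type origin and is selected with ampicillin through the β-lactamase gene. An f1 origin is also present. It is maintained in a recombination-deficient strain, as is usual for plasmids with repeated LTR sequences. The backbone also holds an SV40/EM7-driven bleomycin/Zeocin resistance cassette with an SV40 polyadenylation signal. This cassette lies outside the viral genome, so it would not be packaged.

The viral portion follows a third-generation layout. A CMV enhancer/promoter replaces the 5′ U3 region and drives transcription of the genomic RNA from a truncated HIV-1 5′ LTR. This is followed by the Ψ packaging signal with a gag fragment, the Rev response element for Rev-dependent nuclear export, and the cPPT/CTS. Downstream of the payload are a WPRE, which enhances transcript expression, a truncated 3′ LTR (annotated by the software as a second truncated 5′ LTR) and a bGH polyadenylation signal.

The payload consists of the human ubiquitin C promoter driving TurboRFP, followed directly by a second CMV enhancer/promoter driving EGFP, both in the same orientation. Transduced mammalian cells should therefore express red and green fluorescence from separate promoters on one integrated provirus.

The record gives no purpose beyond this composition. The associated publication concerns massively parallel combinatorial genetics in human cells, so a role as a dual-reporter construct in that lentiviral system is plausible, but this is an inference.
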