Features (pLannotate 1.2.2; 33 found; start..end, strand, type, name):
    117..496     +  enhancer       CMV enhancer: human cytomegalovirus immediate early enhancer
    497..696     +  promoter       CMV promoter: human cytomegalovirus (CMV) immediate early promoter
    714..894     +  LTR            5' LTR (truncated): truncated 5' long terminal repeat (LTR) from HIV-1
    941..1066    +  misc_feature   HIV-1 Ψ: packaging signal of human immunodeficiency virus type 1
   1050..1413    +  CDS            HIV-1 gag (fragment): gag protein from human immunodeficiency virus 1; gag
   1559..1792    +  misc_feature   RRE: The Rev response element (RRE) of HIV-1 allows for Rev-dependent mRNA export from the nucleus to the cytoplasm.
   2169..2269    +  CDS            Rev (fragment): human immunodeficiency virus 1 (HIV-1) Rev protein; rev; enhances nuclear export of unspliced and incompletely spliced viral mRNAs
   2319..2436    +  misc_feature   cPPT/CTS: central polypurine tract and central termination sequence of HIV-1
   2501..3712    +  promoter       UbC promoter: human ubiquitin C promoter
   3729..4421    +  CDS            TurboRFP: TurboRFP is a basic (constitutively fluorescent) orange fluorescent protein published in 2007, derived from Entacmaea quadricolor. It has low acid sensitivity.
   4455..4834    +  enhancer       CMV enhancer: human cytomegalovirus immediate early enhancer
   4835..5034    +  promoter       CMV promoter: human cytomegalovirus (CMV) immediate early promoter
   5063..5782    +  CDS            EGFP: the original enhanced GFP (Yang et al., 1996) mammalian codon-optimized
   5799..5823    +  misc_feature   MCS (fragment): pBluescript multiple cloning site
   5823..6411    +  misc_feature   WPRE: woodchuck hepatitis virus posttranscriptional regulatory element
   6348..6929    +  CDS            nef (fragment): NEF_HV1H2 - Experimental evidence at protein level: Swiss-Prot protein existence level 1. Extracellular Nef protein targets CD4(+) T-lymphocytes for apoptosis by interacting with CXCR4 surface receptors. From Human immunodeficiency virus type 1 group M subtype B (isolate HXB2) (HIV-1).
   6936..7116    +  LTR            5' LTR (truncated): truncated 5' long terminal repeat (LTR) from HIV-1
   7148..7372    +  polyA_signal   bGH poly(A) signal: bovine growth hormone polyadenylation signal
   7376..7397    +  promoter       SV40 promoter (fragment): SV40 enhancer and early promoter
   7418..7846    +  rep_origin     f1 ori (sequence partly withheld): f1 bacteriophage origin of replication; arrow indicates direction of (+) strand synthesis
   7860..8189    +  promoter       SV40 promoter: SV40 enhancer and early promoter
   8237..8284    +  promoter       EM7 promoter: synthetic bacterial promoter&nbsp
   8303..8677    +  CDS            BleoR: antibiotic-binding protein; Sh ble from Streptoalloteichus hindustanus; confers resistance to bleomycin, phleomycin, and Zeocin™
   8687..8812    +  CDS            ble (fragment): BLE_KLEPN - Experimental evidence at protein level: Swiss-Prot protein existence level 1. Binding protein with a strong affinity to the bleomycin family of antibiotics. Binds to CL990; an antimitotic-antibiotic compound. From Klebsiella pneumoniae.
   8807..8928    +  polyA_signal   SV40 poly(A) signal: SV40 polyadenylation signal
   8999..9021    -  protein_bind   lac operator (fragment): The lac repressor binds to the lac operator to inhibit transcription in E. coli. This inhibition can be relieved by adding lactose or isopropyl-β-D-thiogalactopyranoside (IPTG). lac repressor encoded by lacI
   9025..9055    -  promoter       lac promoter: promoter for the E. coli lac operon
   9070..9091    -  protein_bind   CAP binding site: CAP binding activates transcription in the presence of cAMP. E. coli catabolite activator protein
   9104..9196    -  CDS            lacI (fragment): lac repressor; lacI; The lac repressor binds to the lac operator to inhibit transcription in E. coli. This inhibition can be relieved by adding lactose or isopropyl-β-D-thiogalactopyranoside (IPTG).
   9379..9967    -  rep_origin     ori: high-copy-number ColE1/pMB1/pBR322/pUC origin of replication
  10138..10998   -  CDS            AmpR: β-lactamase; bla; confers resistance to ampicillin, carbenicillin, and related antibiotics
  10999..11103   -  promoter       AmpR promoter: bla
  11162..11214   -  misc_feature   bom (fragment): basis of mobility region from pBR322
>Addgene plasmid #72730 | pAWp7 | addgene full sequence | sequence record 195139 | Addgene NGS Result
CGCGAGCAAAATTTAAGCTACAACAAGGCAAGGCTTGACCGACAATTGCATGAAGAATCTGCTTAGGGTT
AGGCGTTTTGCGCTGCTTCGCGATGTACGGGCCAGATATACGCGTTGACATTGATTATTGACTAGTTATT
AATAGTAATCAATTACGGGGTCATTAGTTCATAGCCCATATATGGAGTTCCGCGTTACATAACTTACGGT
AAATGGCCCGCCTGGCTGACCGCCCAACGACCCCCGCCCATTGACGTCAATAATGACGTATGTTCCCATA
GTAACGCCAATAGGGACTTTCCATTGACGTCAATGGGTGGAGTATTTACGGTAAACTGCCCACTTGGCAG
TACATCAAGTGTATCATATGCCAAGTACGCCCCCTATTGACGTCAATGACGGTAAATGGCCCGCCTGGCA
TTATGCCCAGTACATGACCTTATGGGACTTTCCTACTTGGCAGTACATCTACGTATTAGTCATCGCTATT
ACCATGGTGATGCGGTTTTGGCAGTACATCAATGGGCGTGGATAGCGGTTTGACTCACGGGGATTTCCAA
GTCTCCACCCCATTGACGTCAATGGGAGTTTGTTTTGGCACCAAAATCAACGGGACTTTCCAAAATGTCG
TAACAACTCCGCCCCATTGACGCAAATGGGCGGTAGGCGTGTACGGTGGGAGGTCTATATAAGCAGCGCG
TTTTGCCTGTACTGGGTCTCTCTGGTTAGACCAGATCTGAGCCTGGGAGCTCTCTGGCTAACTAGGGAAC
CCACTGCTTAAGCCTCAATAAAGCTTGCCTTGAGTGCTTCAAGTAGTGTGTGCCCGTCTGTTGTGTGACT
CTGGTAACTAGAGATCCCTCAGACCCTTTTAGTCAGTGTGGAAAATCTCTAGCAGTGGCGCCCGAACAGG
GACTTGAAAGCGAAAGGGAAACCAGAGGAGCTCTCTCGACGCAGGACTCGGCTTGCTGAAGCGCGCACGG
CAAGAGGCGAGGGGCGGCGACTGGTGAGTACGCCAAAAATTTTGACTAGCGGAGGCTAGAAGGAGAGAGA
TGGGTGCGAGAGCGTCAGTATTAAGCGGGGGAGAATTAGATCGCGATGGGAAAAAATTCGGTTAAGGCCA
GGGGGAAAGAAAAAATATAAATTAAAACATATAGTATGGGCAAGCAGGGAGCTAGAACGATTCGCAGTTA
ATCCTGGCCTGTTAGAAACATCAGAAGGCTGTAGACAAATACTGGGACAGCTACAACCATCCCTTCAGAC
AGGATCAGAAGAACTTAGATCATTATATAATACAGTAGCAACCCTCTATTGTGTGCATCAAAGGATAGAG
ATAAAAGACACCAAGGAAGCTTTAGACAAGATAGAGGAAGAGCAAAACAAAAGTAAGACCACCGCACAGC
AAGCGGCCGCTGATCTTCAGACCTGGAGGAGGAGATATGAGGGACAATTGGAGAAGTGAATTATATAAAT
ATAAAGTAGTAAAAATTGAACCATTAGGAGTAGCACCCACCAAGGCAAAGAGAAGAGTGGTGCAGAGAGA
AAAAAGAGCAGTGGGAATAGGAGCTTTGTTCCTTGGGTTCTTGGGAGCAGCAGGAAGCACTATGGGCGCA
GCGTCAATGACGCTGACGGTACAGGCCAGACAATTATTGTCTGGTATAGTGCAGCAGCAGAACAATTTGC
TGAGGGCTATTGAGGCGCAACAGCATCTGTTGCAACTCACAGTCTGGGGCATCAAGCAGCTCCAGGCAAG
AATCCTGGCTGTGGAAAGATACCTAAAGGATCAACAGCTCCTGGGGATTTGGGGTTGCTCTGGAAAACTC
ATTTGCACCACTGCTGTGCCTTGGAATGCTAGTTGGAGTAATAAATCTCTGGAACAGATTTGGAATCACA
CGACCTGGATGGAGTGGGACAGAGAAATTAACAATTACACAAGCTTAATACACTCCTTAATTGAAGAATC
GCAAAACCAGCAAGAAAAGAATGAACAAGAATTATTGGAATTAGATAAATGGGCAAGTTTGTGGAATTGG
TTTAACATAACAAATTGGCTGTGGTATATAAAATTATTCATAATGATAGTAGGAGGCTTGGTAGGTTTAA
GAATAGTTTTTGCTGTACTTTCTATAGTGAATAGAGTTAGGCAGGGATATTCACCATTATCGTTTCAGAC
CCACCTCCCAACCCCGAGGGGACCCGACAGGCCCGAAGGAATAGAAGAAGAAGGTGGAGAGAGAGACAGA
GACAGATCCATTCGATTAGTGAACGGATCGGCACTGCGTGCGCCAATTCTGCAGACAAATGGCAGTATTC
ATCCACAATTTTAAAAGAAAAGGGGGGATTGGGGGGTACAGTGCAGGGGAAAGAATAGTAGACATAATAG
CAACAGACATACAAACTAAAGAATTACAAAAACAAATTACAAAAATTCAAAATTTTCGGGTTTATTACAG
GGACAGCAGAGATCCAGTTTGGTTAATTAACCCGTGTCGGCTCCAGATCTGGCCTCCGCGCCGGGTTTTG
GCGCCTCCCGCGGGCGCCCCCCTCCTCACGGCGAGCGCTGCCACGTCAGACGAAGGGCGCAGCGAGCGTC
CTGATCCTTCCGCCCGGACGCTCAGGACAGCGGCCCGCTGCTCATAAGACTCGGCCTTAGAACCCCAGTA
TCAGCAGAAGGACATTTTAGGACGGGACTTGGGTGACTCTAGGGCACTGGTTTTCTTTCCAGAGAGCGGA
ACAGGCGAGGAAAAGTAGTCCCTTCTCGGCGATTCTGCGGAGGGATCTCCGTGGGGCGGTGAACGCCGAT
GATTATATAAGGACGCGCCGGGTGTGGCACAGCTAGTTCCGTCGCAGCCGGGATTTGGGTCGCGGTTCTT
GTTTGTGGATCGCTGTGATCGTCACTTGGTGAGTAGCGGGCTGCTGGGCTGGCCGGGGCTTTCGTGGCCG
CCGGGCCGCTCGGTGGGACGGAAGCGTGTGGAGAGACCGCCAAGGGCTGTAGTCTGGGTCCGCGAGCAAG
GTTGCCCTGAACTGGGGGTTGGGGGGAGCGCAGCAAAATGGCGGCTGTTCCCGAGTCTTGAATGGAAGAC
GCTTGTGAGGCGGGCTGTGAGGTCGTTGAAACAAGGTGGGGGGCATGGTGGGCGGCAAGAACCCAAGGTC
TTGAGGCCTTCGCTAATGCGGGAAAGCTCTTATTCGGGTGAGATGGGCTGGGGCACCATCTGGGGACCCT
GACGTGAAGTTTGTCACTGACTGGAGAACTCGGTTTGTCGTCTGTTGCGGGGGCGGCAGTTATGGCGGTG
CCGTTGGGCAGTGCACCCGTACCTTTGGGAGCGCGCGCCCTCGTCGTGTCGTGACGTCACCCGTTCTGTT
GGCTTATAATGCAGGGTGGGGCCACCTGCCGGTAGGTGTGCGGTAGGCTTTTCTCCGTCGCAGGACGCAG
GGTTCGGGCCTAGGGTAGGCTCTCCTGAATCGACAGGCGCCGGACCTCTGGTGAGGGGAGGGATAAGTGA
GGCGTCAGTTTCTTTGGTCGGTTTTATGTACCTATCTTCTTAAGTAGCTGAAGCTCCGGTTTTGAACTAT
GCGCTCGGGGTTGGCGAGTGTGTTTTGTGAAGTTTTTTAGGCACCTTTTGAAATGTAATCATTTGGGTCA
ATATGTAATTTTCAGTGTTAGACTAGTAAATTGTCCGCTAAATTCTGGCCGTTTTTGGCTTTTTTGTTAG
ACAGTTAATTAAGCCACCATGAGCGAGCTGATCAAGGAGAACATGCACATGAAGCTGTACATGGAGGGCA
CCGTGAACAACCACCACTTCAAGTGCACATCCGAGGGCGAAGGCAAGCCCTACGAGGGCACCCAGACCAT
GAAGATCAAGGTGGTCGAGGGCGGCCCTCTCCCCTTCGCCTTCGACATCCTGGCTACCAGCTTCATGTAC
GGCAGCAAAGCCTTCATCAACCACACCCAGGGCATCCCCGACTTCTTTAAGCAGTCCTTCCCTGAGGGCT
TCACATGGGAGAGAATCACCACATACGAAGACGGGGGCGTGCTGACCGCTACCCAGGACACCAGCTTCCA
GAACGGCTGCATCATCTACAACGTCAAGATCAACGGGGTGAACTTCCCATCCAACGGCCCTGTGATGCAG
AAGAAAACACGCGGCTGGGAGGCCAACACCGAGATGCTGTACCCCGCTGACGGCGGCCTGAGAGGCCACA
GCCAGATGGCCCTGAAGCTCGTGGGCGGGGGCTACCTGCACTGCTCCTTCAAGACCACATACAGATCCAA
GAAACCCGCTAAGAACCTCAAGATGCCCGGCTTCCACTTCGTGGACCACAGACTGGAAAGAATCAAGGAG
GCCGACAAAGAGACCTACGTCGAGCAGCACGAGATGGCTGTGGCCAAGTACTGCGACCTCCCTAGCAAAC
TGGGGCACAGATAATAACCTGCAGGCGGGCCAGATATACGCGTTGACATTGATTATTGACTAGTTATTAA
TAGTAATCAATTACGGGGTCATTAGTTCATAGCCCATATATGGAGTTCCGCGTTACATAACTTACGGTAA
ATGGCCCGCCTGGCTGACCGCCCAACGACCCCCGCCCATTGACGTCAATAATGACGTATGTTCCCATAGT
AACGCCAATAGGGACTTTCCATTGACGTCAATGGGTGGAGTATTTACGGTAAACTGCCCACTTGGCAGTA
CATCAAGTGTATCATATGCCAAGTACGCCCCCTATTGACGTCAATGACGGTAAATGGCCCGCCTGGCATT
ATGCCCAGTACATGACCTTATGGGACTTTCCTACTTGGCAGTACATCTACGTATTAGTCATCGCTATTAC
CATGGTGATGCGGTTTTGGCAGTACATCAATGGGCGTGGATAGCGGTTTGACTCACGGGGATTTCCAAGT
CTCCACCCCATTGACGTCAATGGGAGTTTGTTTTGGCACCAAAATCAACGGGACTTTCCAAAATGTCGTA
ACAACTCCGCCCCATTGACGCAAATGGGCGGTAGGCGTGTACGGTGGGAGGTCTATATAAGCAGCGGTAA
CCCCCGGGTACCGGTCGCCACCATGGTGAGCAAGGGCGAGGAGCTGTTCACCGGGGTGGTGCCCATCCTG
GTCGAGCTGGACGGCGACGTAAACGGCCACAAGTTCAGCGTGTCCGGCGAGGGCGAGGGCGATGCCACCT
ACGGCAAGCTGACCCTGAAGTTCATCTGCACCACCGGCAAGCTGCCCGTGCCCTGGCCCACCCTCGTGAC
CACCCTGACCTACGGCGTGCAGTGCTTCAGCCGCTACCCCGACCACATGAAGCAGCACGACTTCTTCAAG
TCCGCCATGCCCGAAGGCTACGTCCAGGAGCGCACCATCTTCTTCAAGGACGACGGCAACTACAAGACCC
GCGCCGAGGTGAAGTTCGAGGGCGACACCCTGGTGAACCGCATCGAGCTGAAGGGCATCGACTTCAAGGA
GGACGGCAACATCCTGGGGCACAAGCTGGAGTACAACTACAACAGCCACAACGTCTATATCATGGCCGAC
AAGCAGAAGAACGGCATCAAGGTGAACTTCAAGATCCGCCACAACATCGAGGACGGCAGCGTGCAGCTCG
CCGACCACTACCAGCAGAACACCCCCATCGGCGACGGCCCCGTGCTGCTGCCCGACAACCACTACCTGAG
CACCCAGTCCGCCCTGAGCAAAGACCCCAACGAGAAGCGCGATCACATGGTCCTGCTGGAGTTCGTGACC
GCCGCCGGGATCACTCTCGGCATGGACGAGCTGTACAAGTAAAGCGGCCGCGACTCTAGAATTCGATATC
AAGCTTATCGATAATCAACCTCTGGATTACAAAATTTGTGAAAGATTGACTGGTATTCTTAACTATGTTG
CTCCTTTTACGCTATGTGGATACGCTGCTTTAATGCCTTTGTATCATGCTATTGCTTCCCGTATGGCTTT
CATTTTCTCCTCCTTGTATAAATCCTGGTTGCTGTCTCTTTATGAGGAGTTGTGGCCCGTTGTCAGGCAA
CGTGGCGTGGTGTGCACTGTGTTTGCTGACGCAACCCCCACTGGTTGGGGCATTGCCACCACCTGTCAGC
TCCTTTCCGGGACTTTCGCTTTCCCCCTCCCTATTGCCACGGCGGAACTCATCGCCGCCTGCCTTGCCCG
CTGCTGGACAGGGGCTCGGCTGTTGGGCACTGACAATTCCGTGGTGTTGTCGGGGAAATCATCGTCCTTT
CCTTGGCTGCTCGCCTGTGTTGCCACCTGGATTCTGCGCGGGACGTCCTTCTGCTACGTCCCTTCGGCCC
TCAATCCAGCGGACCTTCCTTCCCGCGGCCTGCTGCCGGCTCTGCGGCCTCTTCCGCGTCTTCGCCTTCG
CCCTCAGACGAGTCGGATCTCCCTTTGGGCCGCCTCCCCGCATCGATACCGTCGACCTCGAGACCTAGAA
AAACATGGAGCAATCACAAGTAGCAATACAGCAGCTACCAATGCTGATTGTGCCTGGCTAGAAGCACAAG
AGGAGGAGGAGGTGGGTTTTCCAGTCACACCTCAGGTACCTTTAAGACCAATGACTTACAAGGCAGCTGT
AGATCTTAGCCACTTTTTAAAAGAAAAGGGGGGACTGGAAGGGCTAATTCACTCCCAACGAAGACAAGAT
ATCCTTGATCTGTGGATCTACCACACACAAGGCTACTTCCCTGATTGGCAGAACTACACACCAGGGCCAG
GGATCAGATATCCACTGACCTTTGGATGGTGCTACAAGCTAGTACCAGTTGAGCAAGAGAAGGTAGAAGA
AGCCAATGAAGGAGAGAACACCCGCTTGTTACACCCTGTGAGCCTGCATGGGATGGATGACCCGGAGAGA
GAAGTATTAGAGTGGAGGTTTGACAGCCGCCTAGCATTTCATCACATGGCCCGAGAGCTGCATCCGGACT
GTACTGGGTCTCTCTGGTTAGACCAGATCTGAGCCTGGGAGCTCTCTGGCTAACTAGGGAACCCACTGCT
TAAGCCTCAATAAAGCTTGCCTTGAGTGCTTCAAGTAGTGTGTGCCCGTCTGTTGTGTGACTCTGGTAAC
TAGAGATCCCTCAGACCCTTTTAGTCAGTGTGGAAAATCTCTAGCAGGGCCCGTTTAAACCCGCTGATCA
GCCTCGACTGTGCCTTCTAGTTGCCAGCCATCTGTTGTTTGCCCCTCCCCCGTGCCTTCCTTGACCCTGG
AAGGTGCCACTCCCACTGTCCTTTCCTAATAAAATGAGGAAATTGCATCGCATTGTCTGAGTAGGTGTCA
TTCTATTCTGGGGGGTGGGGTGGGGCAGGACAGCAAGGGGGAGGATTGGGAAGACAATAGCAGGCATGCT
GGGGATGCGGTGGGCTCTATGGCTTCTGAGGCGGAAAGAACCAGCTGGGGCTCTAGGGGGTATCCCC
[124 nt withheld, positions 7418-7541]
C
[91 nt withheld, positions 7543-7633]
A
[49 nt withheld, positions 7635-7683]
CCTTTGACGTTGGAGTCCACGTTCTTT
[37 nt withheld, positions 7711-7747]
ACCCTATCTCGGTCTATTCTTTTGATTTATAAGGGATTTTGCCGATTTCGGCCTATTGGTTAAAAAATGA
GCTGATTTAACAAAAATTTAACGCGAATTAATTCTGTGGAATGTGTGTCAGTTAGGGTGTGGAAAGTCCC
CAGGCTCCCCAGCAGGCAGAAGTATGCAAAGCATGCATCTCAATTAGTCAGCAACCAGGTGTGGAAAGTC
CCCAGGCTCCCCAGCAGGCAGAAGTATGCAAAGCATGCATCTCAATTAGTCAGCAACCATAGTCCCGCCC
CTAACTCCGCCCATCCCGCCCCTAACTCCGCCCAGTTCCGCCCATTCTCCGCCCCATGGCTGACTAATTT
TTTTTATTTATGCAGAGGCCGAGGCCGCCTCTGCCTCTGAGCTATTCCAGAAGTAGTGAGGAGGCTTTTT
TGGAGGCCTAGGCTTTTGCAAAAAGCTCCCGGGAGCTTGTATATCCATTTTCGGATCTGATCAGCACGTG
TTGACAATTAATCATCGGCATAGTATATCGGCATAGTATAATACGACAAGGTGAGGAACTAAACCATGGC
CAAGTTGACCAGTGCCGTTCCGGTGCTCACCGCGCGCGACGTCGCCGGAGCGGTCGAGTTCTGGACCGAC
CGGCTCGGGTTCTCCCGGGACTTCGTGGAGGACGACTTCGCCGGTGTGGTCCGGGACGACGTGACCCTGT
TCATCAGCGCGGTCCAGGACCAGGTGGTGCCGGACAACACCCTGGCCTGGGTGTGGGTGCGCGGCCTGGA
CGAGCTGTACGCCGAGTGGTCGGAGGTCGTGTCCACGAACTTCCGGGACGCCTCCGGGCCGGCCATGACC
GAGATCGGCGAGCAGCCGTGGGGGCGGGAGTTCGCCCTGCGCGACCCGGCCGGCAACTGCGTGCACTTCG
TGGCCGAGGAGCAGGACTGACACGTGCTACGAGATTTCGATTCCACCGCCGCCTTCTATGAAAGGTTGGG
CTTCGGAATCGTTTTCCGGGACGCCGGCTGGATGATCCTCCAGCGCGGGGATCTCATGCTGGAGTTCTTC
GCCCACCCCAACTTGTTTATTGCAGCTTATAATGGTTACAAATAAAGCAATAGCATCACAAATTTCACAA
ATAAAGCATTTTTTTCACTGCATTCTAGTTGTGGTTTGTCCAAACTCATCAATGTATCTTATCATGTCTG
TATACCGTCGACCTCTAGCTAGAGCTTGGCGTAATCATGGTCATAGCTGTTTCCTGTGTGAAATTGTTAT
CCGCTCACAATTCCACACAACATACGAGCCGGAAGCATAAAGTGTAAAGCCTGGGGTGCCTAATGAGTGA
GCTAACTCACATTAATTGCGTTGCGCTCACTGCCCGCTTTCCAGTCGGGAAACCTGTCGTGCCAGCTGCA
TTAATGAATCGGCCAACGCGCGGGGAGAGGCGGTTTGCGTATTGGGCGCTCTTCCGCTTCCTCGCTCACT
GACTCGCTGCGCTCGGTCGTTCGGCTGCGGCGAGCGGTATCAGCTCACTCAAAGGCGGTAATACGGTTAT
CCACAGAATCAGGGGATAACGCAGGAAAGAACATGTGAGCAAAAGGCCAGCAAAAGGCCAGGAACCGTAA
AAAGGCCGCGTTGCTGGCGTTTTTCCATAGGCTCCGCCCCCCTGACGAGCATCACAAAAATCGACGCTCA
AGTCAGAGGTGGCGAAACCCGACAGGACTATAAAGATACCAGGCGTTTCCCCCTGGAAGCTCCCTCGTGC
GCTCTCCTGTTCCGACCCTGCCGCTTACCGGATACCTGTCCGCCTTTCTCCCTTCGGGAAGCGTGGCGCT
TTCTCATAGCTCACGCTGTAGGTATCTCAGTTCGGTGTAGGTCGTTCGCTCCAAGCTGGGCTGTGTGCAC
GAACCCCCCGTTCAGCCCGACCGCTGCGCCTTATCCGGTAACTATCGTCTTGAGTCCAACCCGGTAAGAC
ACGACTTATCGCCACTGGCAGCAGCCACTGGTAACAGGATTAGCAGAGCGAGGTATGTAGGCGGTGCTAC
AGAGTTCTTGAAGTGGTGGCCTAACTACGGCTACACTAGAAGAACAGTATTTGGTATCTGCGCTCTGCTG
AAGCCAGTTACCTTCGGAAAAAGAGTTGGTAGCTCTTGATCCGGCAAACAAACCACCGCTGGTAGCGGTG
GTTTTTTTGTTTGCAAGCAGCAGATTACGCGCAGAAAAAAAGGATCTCAAGAAGATCCTTTGATCTTTTC
TACGGGGTCTGACGCTCAGTGGAACGAAAACTCACGTTAAGGGATTTTGGTCATGAGATTATCAAAAAGG
ATCTTCACCTAGATCCTTTTAAATTAAAAATGAAGTTTTAAATCAATCTAAAGTATATATGAGTAAACTT
GGTCTGACAGTTACCAATGCTTAATCAGTGAGGCACCTATCTCAGCGATCTGTCTATTTCGTTCATCCAT
AGTTGCCTGACTCCCCGTCGTGTAGATAACTACGATACGGGAGGGCTTACCATCTGGCCCCAGTGCTGCA
ATGATACCGCGAGACCCACGCTCACCGGCTCCAGATTTATCAGCAATAAACCAGCCAGCCGGAAGGGCCG
AGCGCAGAAGTGGTCCTGCAACTTTATCCGCCTCCATCCAGTCTATTAATTGTTGCCGGGAAGCTAGAGT
AAGTAGTTCGCCAGTTAATAGTTTGCGCAACGTTGTTGCCATTGCTACAGGCATCGTGGTGTCACGCTCG
TCGTTTGGTATGGCTTCATTCAGCTCCGGTTCCCAACGATCAAGGCGAGTTACATGATCCCCCATGTTGT
GCAAAAAAGCGGTTAGCTCCTTCGGTCCTCCGATCGTTGTCAGAAGTAAGTTGGCCGCAGTGTTATCACT
CATGGTTATGGCAGCACTGCATAATTCTCTTACTGTCATGCCATCCGTAAGATGCTTTTCTGTGACTGGT
GAGTACTCAACCAAGTCATTCTGAGAATAGTGTATGCGGCGACCGAGTTGCTCTTGCCCGGCGTCAATAC
GGGATAATACCGCGCCACATAGCAGAACTTTAAAAGTGCTCATCATTGGAAAACGTTCTTCGGGGCGAAA
ACTCTCAAGGATCTTACCGCTGTTGAGATCCAGTTCGATGTAACCCACTCGTGCACCCAACTGATCTTCA
GCATCTTTTACTTTCACCAGCGTTTCTGGGTGAGCAAAAACAGGAAGGCAAAATGCCGCAAAAAAGGGAA
TAAGGGCGACACGGAAATGTTGAATACTCATACTCTTCCTTTTTCAATATTATTGAAGCATTTATCAGGG
TTATTGTCTCATGAGCGGATACATATTTGAATGTATTTAGAAAAATAAACAAATAGGGGTTCCGCGCACA
TTTCCCCGAAAAGTGCCACCTGACGTCGACGGATCGGGAGATCTCCCGATCCCCTATGGTGCACTCTCAG
TACAATCTGCTCTGATGCCGCATAGTTAAGCCAGTATCTGCTCCCTGCTTGTGTGTTGGAGGTCGCTGAG
TAGTG
