>Addgene plasmid #72730 | pAWp7 | addgene partial sequence | sequence record 138625 | TagRFPmKate-F1 5'-AGGCCGACAAAGAGACCTAC-3'
CTGGGGCACAGATAATAACCTGCAGGCGGGCCAGATATACGCGTTGACATTGATTATTGACTAGTTATTA
ATAGTAATCAATTACGGGGTCATTAGTTCATAGCCCATATATGGAGTTCCGCGTTACATAACTTACGGTA
AATGGCCCGCCTGGCTGACCGCCCAACGACCCCCGCCCATTGACGTCAATAATGACGTATGTTCCCATAG
TAACGCCAATA
