>Addgene plasmid #72730 | pAWp7 | addgene partial sequence | sequence record 138626 | WPRE-R 5'-CATAGCGTAAAAGGAGCAACA-3'
TTTTGTAATCCAGAGGTTGATTATCGATAAGCTTGATATCGAATTCTAGAGTCGCGGCCGCTTTACTTGT
ACAGCTCGTCCATGCCGAGAGTGATCCCGGCGGCGGTCACGAACTCCAGCAGGACCATGTGATCGCGCTT
CTCGTTGGGGTCTTTGCTCAGGGCGGACTGGGTGCTCAGGTAGTGGTTGTCGGGCAGCAGCAC
